>Addgene plasmid #245334 | pRDB_247 | addgene full sequence | sequence record 488032 | Addgene NGS Result
GTCGACGGATCGGGAGATCTCCCGATCCCCTATGGTGCACTCTCAGTACAATCTGCTCTGATGCCGCATA
GTTAAGCCAGTATCTGCTCCCTGCTTGTGTGTTGGAGGTCGCTGAGTAGTGCGCGAGCAAAATTTAAGCT
ACAACAAGGCAAGGCTTGACCGACAATTGCATGAAGAATCTGCTTAGGGTTAGGCGTTTTGCGCTGCTTC
GCGATGTACGGGCCAGATATACGCGTTGACATTGATTATTGACTAGTTATTAATAGTAATCAATTACGGG
GTCATTAGTTCATAGCCCATATATGGAGTTCCGCGTTACATAACTTACGGTAAATGGCCCGCCTGGCTGA
CCGCCCAACGACCCCCGCCCATTGACGTCAATAATGACGTATGTTCCCATAGTAACGCCAATAGGGACTT
TCCATTGACGTCAATGGGTGGAGTATTTACGGTAAACTGCCCACTTGGCAGTACATCAAGTGTATCATAT
GCCAAGTACGCCCCCTATTGACGTCAATGACGGTAAATGGCCCGCCTGGCATTATGCCCAGTACATGACC
TTATGGGACTTTCCTACTTGGCAGTACATCTACGTATTAGTCATCGCTATTACCATGGTGATGCGGTTTT
GGCAGTACATCAATGGGCGTGGATAGCGGTTTGACTCACGGGGATTTCCAAGTCTCCACCCCATTGACGT
CAATGGGAGTTTGTTTTGGCACCAAAATCAACGGGACTTTCCAAAATGTCGTAACAACTCCGCCCCATTG
ACGCAAATGGGCGGTAGGCGTGTACGGTGGGAGGTCTATATAAGCAGCGCGTTTTGCCTGTACTGGGTCT
CTCTGGTTAGACCAGATCTGAGCCTGGGAGCTCTCTGGCTAACTAGGGAACCCACTGCTTAAGCCTCAAT
AAAGCTTGCCTTGAGTGCTTCAAGTAGTGTGTGCCCGTCTGTTGTGTGACTCTGGTAACTAGAGATCCCT
CAGACCCTTTTAGTCAGTGTGGAAAATCTCTAGCAGTGGCGCCCGAACAGGGACTTGAAAGCGAAAGGGA
AACCAGAGGAGCTCTCTCGACGCAGGACTCGGCTTGCTGAAGCGCGCACGGCAAGAGGCGAGGGGCGGCG
ACTGGTGAGTACGCCAAAAATTTTGACTAGCGGAGGCTAGAAGGAGAGAGATGGGTGCGAGAGCGTCAGT
ATTAAGCGGGGGAGAATTAGATCGCGATGGGAAAAAATTCGGTTAAGGCCAGGGGGAAAGAAAAAATATA
AATTAAAACATATAGTATGGGCAAGCAGGGAGCTAGAACGATTCGCAGTTAATCCTGGCCTGTTAGAAAC
ATCAGAAGGCTGTAGACAAATACTGGGACAGCTACAACCATCCCTTCAGACAGGATCAGAAGAACTTAGA
TCATTATATAATACAGTAGCAACCCTCTATTGTGTGCATCAAAGGATAGAGATAAAAGACACCAAGGAAG
CTTTAGACAAGATAGAGGAAGAGCAAAACAAAAGTAAGACCACCGCACAGCAAGCGGCCGCTGATCTTCA
GACCTGGAGGAGGAGATATGAGGGACAATTGGAGAAGTGAATTATATAAATATAAAGTAGTAAAAATTGA
ACCATTAGGAGTAGCACCCACCAAGGCAAAGAGAAGAGTGGTGCAGAGAGAAAAAAGAGCAGTGGGAATA
GGAGCTTTGTTCCTTGGGTTCTTGGGAGCAGCAGGAAGCACTATGGGCGCAGCGTCAATGACGCTGACGG
TACAGGCCAGACAATTATTGTCTGGTATAGTGCAGCAGCAGAACAATTTGCTGAGGGCTATTGAGGCGCA
ACAGCATCTGTTGCAACTCACAGTCTGGGGCATCAAGCAGCTCCAGGCAAGAATCCTGGCTGTGGAAAGA
TACCTAAAGGATCAACAGCTCCTGGGGATTTGGGGTTGCTCTGGAAAACTCATTTGCACCACTGCTGTGC
CTTGGAATGCTAGTTGGAGTAATAAATCTCTGGAACAGATTTGGAATCACACGACCTGGATGGAGTGGGA
CAGAGAAATTAACAATTACACAAGCTTAATACACTCCTTAATTGAAGAATCGCAAAACCAGCAAGAAAAG
AATGAACAAGAATTATTGGAATTAGATAAATGGGCAAGTTTGTGGAATTGGTTTAACATAACAAATTGGC
TGTGGTATATAAAATTATTCATAATGATAGTAGGAGGCTTGGTAGGTTTAAGAATAGTTTTTGCTGTACT
TTCTATAGTGAATAGAGTTAGGCAGGGATATTCACCATTATCGTTTCAGACCCACCTCCCAACCCCGAGG
GGACCCGACAGGCCCGAAGGAATAGAAGAAGAAGGTGGAGAGAGAGACAGAGACAGATCCATTCGATTAG
TGAACGGATCGGCACTGCGTGCGCCAATTCTGCAGACAAATGGCAGTATTCATCCACAATTTTAAAAGAA
AAGGGGGGATTGGGGGGTACAGTGCAGGGGAAAGAATAGTAGACATAATAGCAACAGACATACAAACTAA
AGAATTACAAAAACAAATTACAAAAATTCAAAATTTTCGGGTTTATTACAGGGACAGCAGAGATCCAGTT
TGGTTAATTAAGGTACCGGGCAGAGAGGGCCTATTTCCCATGATTCCTTCATATTTGCATATACGATACA
AGGCTGTTAGAGAGATAATTAGAATTAATTTGACTGTAAACACAAAGATATTAGTACAAAATACGTGACG
TAGAAAGTAATAATTTCTTGGGTAGTTTGCAGTTTTAAAATTATGTTTTAAAATGGACTATCATATGCTT
ACCGTAACTTGAAAGTATTTCGATTTCTTGGCTTTATATATCTTGTGGAAAGGACGAAACACCGGTAATT
TCTACTCTTGTAGATTCTTCTGTAACCTGGACGGCACTTTTTTTGAATTCGCTAGCAAGCTTGGCGTAAC
TAGATCTTGAGACAAATGGCAGTATTCATCCACAAAGGTCTTGAAAGGAGTGGGAATTGGACACGGCTCC
GGTGCCCGTCAGTGGGCAGAGCGCACATCGCCCACAGTCCCCGAGAAGTTGGGGGGAGGGGTCGGCAATT
GATCCGGTGCCTAGAGAAGGTGGCGCGGGGTAAACTGGGAAAGTGATGTCGTGTACTGGCTCCGCCTTTT
TCCCGAGGGTGGGGGAGAACCGTATATAAGTGCAGTAGTCGCCGTGAACGTTCTTTTTCGCAACGGGTTT
GCCGCCAGAACACAGGTAAGTGCCGTGTGTGGTTCCCGCGGGCCTGGCCTCTTTACGGGTTATGGCCCTT
GCGTGCCTTGAATTACTTCCACCTGGCTGCAGTACGTGATTCTTGATCCCGAGCTTCGGGTTGGAAGTGG
GTGGGAGAGTTCGAGGCCTTGCGCTTAAGGAGCCCCTTCGCCTCGTGCTTGAGTTGAGGCCTGGCCTGGG
CGCTGGGGCCGCCGCGTGCGAATCTGGTGGCACCTTCGCGCCTGTCTCGCTGCTTTCGATAAGTCTCTAG
CCATTTAAAATTTTTGATGACCTGCTGCGACGCTTTTTTTCTGGCAAGATAGTCTTGTAAATGCGGGCCA
AGATCTGCACACTGGTATTTCGGTTTTTGGGGCCGCGGGCGGCGACGGGGCCCGTGCGTCCCAGCGCACA
TGTTCGGCGAGGCGGGGCCTGCGAGCGCGGCCACCGAGAATCGGACGGGGGTAGTCTCAAGCTGGCCGGC
CTGCTCTGGTGCCTGGCCTCGCGCCGCCGTGTATCGCCCCGCCCTGGGCGGCAAGGCTGGCCCGGTCGGC
ACCAGTTGCGTGAGCGGAAAGATGGCCGCTTCCCGGCCCTGCTGCAGGGAGCTCAAAATGGAGGACGCGG
CGCTCGGGAGAGCGGGCGGGTGAGTCACCCACACAAAGGAAAAGGGCCTTTCCGTCCTCAGCCGTCGCTT
CATGTGACTCCACGGAGTACCGGGCGCCGTCCAGGCACCTCGATTAGTTCTCGAGCTTTTGGAGTACGTC
GTCTTTAGGTTGGGGGGAGGGGTTTTATGCGATGGAGTTTCCCCACACTGAGTGGGTGGAGACTGAAGTT
AGGCCAGCTTGGCACTTGATGTAATTCTCCTTGGAATTTGCCCTTTTTGAGTTTGGATCTTGGTTCATTC
TCAAGCCTCAGACAGTGGTTCAAAGTTTTTTTCTTCCATTTCAGGTGTCGTGAAGGAGCCACCATGACCG
AGTACAAGCCCACGGTGCGCCTCGCCACCCGCGACGACGTCCCCAGGGCCGTACGCACCCTCGCCGCCGC
GTTCGCCGACTACCCCGCCACGCGCCACACCGTCGATCCGGACCGCCACATCGAGCGGGTCACCGAGCTG
CAAGAACTCTTCCTCACGCGCGTCGGGCTCGACATCGGCAAGGTGTGGGTCGCGGACGACGGCGCCGCCG
TGGCGGTCTGGACCACGCCGGAGAGCGTCGAAGCGGGGGCGGTGTTCGCCGAGATCGGCCCGCGCATGGC
CGAGTTGAGCGGTTCCCGGCTGGCCGCGCAGCAACAGATGGAAGGCCTCCTGGCGCCGCACCGGCCCAAG
GAGCCCGCGTGGTTCCTGGCCACCGTCGGAGTCTCGCCCGACCACCAGGGCAAGGGTCTGGGCAGCGCCG
TCGTGCTCCCCGGAGTGGAGGCGGCCGAGCGCGCCGGGGTGCCCGCCTTCCTGGAGACCTCCGCGCCCCG
CAACCTCCCCTTCTACGAGCGGCTCGGCTTCACCGTCACCGCCGACGTCGAGGTGCCCGAAGGACCGCGC
ACCTGGTGCATGACCCGCAAGCCCGGTGCCGGAAGCTAATAGGACTCAGTTACGATGCATTCGAAAATCA
ACCTCTGGATTACAAAATTTGTGAAAGATTGACTGGTATTCTTAACTATGTTGCTCCTTTTACGCTATGT
GGATACGCTGCTTTAATGCCTTTGTATCATGCTATTGCTTCCCGTATGGCTTTCATTTTCTCCTCCTTGT
ATAAATCCTGGTTGCTGTCTCTTTATGAGGAGTTGTGGCCCGTTGTCAGGCAACGTGGCGTGGTGTGCAC
TGTGTTTGCTGACGCAACCCCCACTGGTTGGGGCATTGCCACCACCTGTCAGCTCCTTTCCGGGACTTTC
GCTTTCCCCCTCCCTATTGCCACGGCGGAACTCATCGCCGCCTGCCTTGCCCGCTGCTGGACAGGGGCTC
GGCTGTTGGGCACTGACAATTCCGTGGTGTTGTCGGGGAAATCATCGTCCTTTCCTTGGCTGCTCGCCTG
TGTTGCCACCTGGATTCTGCGCGGGACGTCCTTCTGCTACGTCCCTTCGGCCCTCAATCCAGCGGACCTT
CCTTCCCGCGGCCTGCTGCCGGCTCTGCGGCCTCTTCCGCGTCCTCGCCTTCGCCCTCAGACGAGTCGGA
TCTCCCTTTGGGCCGCCTCCCCGCGTCGACTTTAAGACCAATGACTTACAAGGCAGCTGTAGATCTTAGC
CACTTTTTAAAAGAAAAGGGGGGACTGGAAGGGCTAATTCACTCCCAACGAAGATAAGATCTGCTTTTTG
CTTGTACTGGGTCTCTCTGGTTAGACCAGATCTGAGCCTGGGAGCTCTCTGGCTAACTAGGGAACCCACT
GCTTAAGCCTCAATAAAGCTTGCCTTGAGTGCTTCAAGTAGTGTGTGCCCGTCTGTTGTGTGACTCTGGT
AACTAGAGATCCCTCAGACCCTTTTAGTCAGTGTGGAAAATCTCTAGCAGGGCCCGTTTAAACCCGCTGA
TCAGCCTCGACTGTGCCTTCTAGTTGCCAGCCATCTGTTGTTTGCCCCTCCCCCGTGCCTTCCTTGACCC
TGGAAGGTGCCACTCCCACTGTCCTTTCCTAATAAAATGAGGAAATTGCATCGCATTGTCTGAGTAGGTG
TCATTCTATTCTGGGGGGTGGGGTGGGGCAGGACAGCAAGGGGGAGGATTGGGAAGATAATAGCAGGCAT
GCTGGGGATGCGGTGGGCTCTATGGCTTCTGAGGCGGAAAGAACCAGCTGGGGCTCTAGGGGGTATCCCC
[124 nt withheld, positions 6021-6144]
C
[91 nt withheld, positions 6146-6236]
A
[49 nt withheld, positions 6238-6286]
CCTTTGACGTTGGAGTCCACGTTCTTT
[37 nt withheld, positions 6314-6350]
ACCCTATCTCGGTCTATTCTTTTGATTTATAAGGGATTTTGCCGATTTCGGCCTATTGGTTAAAAAATGA
GCTGATTTAACAAAAATTTAACGCGAATTAATTCTGTGGAATGTGTGTCAGTTAGGGTGTGGAAAGTCCC
CAGGCTCCCCAGCAGGCAGAAGTATGCAAAGCATGCATCTCAATTAGTCAGCAACCAGGTGTGGAAAGTC
CCCAGGCTCCCCAGCAGGCAGAAGTATGCAAAGCATGCATCTCAATTAGTCAGCAACCATAGTCCCGCCC
CTAACTCCGCCCATCCCGCCCCTAACTCCGCCCAGTTCCGCCCATTCTCCGCCCCATGGCTGACTAATTT
TTTTTATTTATGCAGAGGCCGAGGCCGCCTCTGCCTCTGAGCTATTCCAGAAGTAGTGAGGAGGCTTTTT
TGGAGGCCTAGGCTTTTGCAAAAAGCTCCCGGGAGCTTGTATATCCATTTTCGGATCTGATCAGCACGTG
TTGACAATTAATCATCGGCATAGTATATCGGCATAGTATAATACGACAAGGTGAGGAACTAAACCATGGC
CAAGTTGACCAGTGCCGTTCCGGTGCTCACCGCGCGCGACGTCGCCGGAGCGGTCGAGTTCTGGACCGAC
CGGCTCGGGTTCTCCCGGGACTTCGTGGAGGACGACTTCGCCGGTGTGGTCCGGGACGACGTGACCCTGT
TCATCAGCGCGGTCCAGGACCAGGTGGTGCCGGACAACACCCTGGCCTGGGTGTGGGTGCGCGGCCTGGA
CGAGCTGTACGCCGAGTGGTCGGAGGTCGTGTCCACGAACTTCCGGGACGCCTCCGGGCCGGCCATGACC
GAGATCGGCGAGCAGCCGTGGGGGCGGGAGTTCGCCCTGCGCGACCCGGCCGGCAACTGCGTGCACTTCG
TGGCCGAGGAGCAGGACTGACACGTGCTACGAGATTTCGATTCCACCGCCGCCTTCTATGAAAGGTTGGG
CTTCGGAATCGTTTTCCGGGACGCCGGCTGGATGATCCTCCAGCGCGGGGATCTCATGCTGGAGTTCTTC
GCCCACCCCAACTTGTTTATTGCAGCTTATAATGGTTACAAATAAAGCAATAGCATCACAAATTTCACAA
ATAAAGCATTTTTTTCACTGCATTCTAGTTGTGGTTTGTCCAAACTCATCAATGTATCTTATCATGTCTG
TATACCGTCGACCTCTAGCTAGAGCTTGGCGTAATCATGGTCATAGCTGTTTCCTGTGTGAAATTGTTAT
CCGCTCACAATTCCACACAACATACGAGCCGGAAGCATAAAGTGTAAAGCCTGGGGTGCCTAATGAGTGA
GCTAACTCACATTAATTGCGTTGCGCTCACTGCCCGCTTTCCAGTCGGGAAACCTGTCGTGCCAGCTGCA
TTAATGAATCGGCCAACGCGCGGGGAGAGGCGGTTTGCGTATTGGGCGCTCTTCCGCTTCCTCGCTCACT
GACTCGCTGCGCTCGGTCGTTCGGCTGCGGCGAGCGGTATCAGCTCACTCAAAGGCGGTAATACGGTTAT
CCACAGAATCAGGGGATAACGCAGGAAAGAACATGTGAGCAAAAGGCCAGCAAAAGGCCAGGAACCGTAA
AAAGGCCGCGTTGCTGGCGTTTTTCCATAGGCTCCGCCCCCCTGACGAGCATCACAAAAATCGACGCTCA
AGTCAGAGGTGGCGAAACCCGACAGGACTATAAAGATACCAGGCGTTTCCCCCTGGAAGCTCCCTCGTGC
GCTCTCCTGTTCCGACCCTGCCGCTTACCGGATACCTGTCCGCCTTTCTCCCTTCGGGAAGCGTGGCGCT
TTCTCATAGCTCACGCTGTAGGTATCTCAGTTCGGTGTAGGTCGTTCGCTCCAAGCTGGGCTGTGTGCAC
GAACCCCCCGTTCAGCCCGACCGCTGCGCCTTATCCGGTAACTATCGTCTTGAGTCCAACCCGGTAAGAC
ACGACTTATCGCCACTGGCAGCAGCCACTGGTAACAGGATTAGCAGAGCGAGGTATGTAGGCGGTGCTAC
AGAGTTCTTGAAGTGGTGGCCTAACTACGGCTACACTAGAAGAACAGTATTTGGTATCTGCGCTCTGCTG
AAGCCAGTTACCTTCGGAAAAAGAGTTGGTAGCTCTTGATCCGGCAAACAAACCACCGCTGGTAGCGGTG
GTTTTTTTGTTTGCAAGCAGCAGATTACGCGCAGAAAAAAAGGATCTCAAGAAGATCCTTTGATCTTTTC
TACGGGGTCTGACGCTCAGTGGAACGAAAACTCACGTTAAGGGATTTTGGTCATGAGATTATCAAAAAGG
ATCTTCACCTAGATCCTTTTAAATTAAAAATGAAGTTTTAAATCAATCTAAAGTATATATGAGTAAACTT
GGTCTGACAGTTACCAATGCTTAATCAGTGAGGCACCTATCTCAGCGATCTGTCTATTTCGTTCATCCAT
AGTTGCCTGACTCCCCGTCGTGTAGATAACTACGATACGGGAGGGCTTACCATCTGGCCCCAGTGCTGCA
ATGATACCGCGAGACCCACGCTCACCGGCTCCAGATTTATCAGCAATAAACCAGCCAGCCGGAAGGGCCG
AGCGCAGAAGTGGTCCTGCAACTTTATCCGCCTCCATCCAGTCTATTAATTGTTGCCGGGAAGCTAGAGT
AAGTAGTTCGCCAGTTAATAGTTTGCGCAACGTTGTTGCCATTGCTACAGGCATCGTGGTGTCACGCTCG
TCGTTTGGTATGGCTTCATTCAGCTCCGGTTCCCAACGATCAAGGCGAGTTACATGATCCCCCATGTTGT
GCAAAAAAGCGGTTAGCTCCTTCGGTCCTCCGATCGTTGTCAGAAGTAAGTTGGCCGCAGTGTTATCACT
CATGGTTATGGCAGCACTGCATAATTCTCTTACTGTCATGCCATCCGTAAGATGCTTTTCTGTGACTGGT
GAGTACTCAACCAAGTCATTCTGAGAATAGTGTATGCGGCGACCGAGTTGCTCTTGCCCGGCGTCAATAC
GGGATAATACCGCGCCACATAGCAGAACTTTAAAAGTGCTCATCATTGGAAAACGTTCTTCGGGGCGAAA
ACTCTCAAGGATCTTACCGCTGTTGAGATCCAGTTCGATGTAACCCACTCGTGCACCCAACTGATCTTCA
GCATCTTTTACTTTCACCAGCGTTTCTGGGTGAGCAAAAACAGGAAGGCAAAATGCCGCAAAAAAGGGAA
TAAGGGCGACACGGAAATGTTGAATACTCATACTCTTCCTTTTTCAATATTATTGAAGCATTTATCAGGG
TTATTGTCTCATGAGCGGATACATATTTGAATGTATTTAGAAAAATAAACAAATAGGGGTTCCGCGCACA
TTTCCCCGAAAAGTGCCACCTGAC
Features (pLannotate 1.2.2; 32 found; start..end, strand, type, name):
     31..83      -  misc_feature   bom (fragment): basis of mobility region from pBR322
    238..617     +  enhancer       CMV enhancer: human cytomegalovirus immediate early enhancer
    618..817     +  promoter       CMV promoter: human cytomegalovirus (CMV) immediate early promoter
    835..1015    +  LTR            5' LTR (truncated): truncated 5' long terminal repeat (LTR) from HIV-1
   1062..1187    +  misc_feature   HIV-1 Ψ: packaging signal of human immunodeficiency virus type 1
   1171..1534    +  CDS            HIV-1 gag (fragment): gag protein from human immunodeficiency virus 1; gag
   1680..1913    +  misc_feature   RRE: The Rev response element (RRE) of HIV-1 allows for Rev-dependent mRNA export from the nucleus to the cytoplasm.
   2290..2390    +  CDS            Rev (fragment): human immunodeficiency virus 1 (HIV-1) Rev protein; rev; enhances nuclear export of unspliced and incompletely spliced viral mRNAs
   2440..2557    +  misc_feature   cPPT/CTS: central polypurine tract and central termination sequence of HIV-1
   2615..2855    +  promoter       U6 promoter: RNA polymerase III promoter for human U6 snRNA
   2976..2992    +  CDS            small t antigen (fragment): SV40 (simian virus 40) small t antigen
   3024..3235    +  promoter       EF-1α core promoter: core promoter for human elongation factor EF-1α
   3236..4174    +  intron         EF-1α intron A: intron upstream of the start codon of human EF-1α
   4194..4790    +  CDS            PuroR (fragment): puromycin N-acetyltransferase; pac from Streptomyces; confers resistance to puromycin
   4826..5414    +  misc_feature   WPRE: woodchuck hepatitis virus posttranscriptional regulatory element
   5410..5553    +  CDS            nef (fragment): NEF_HV1LA - Experimental evidence at protein level: Swiss-Prot protein existence level 1. Extracellular Nef protein targets CD4(+) T-lymphocytes for apoptosis by interacting with CXCR4 surface receptors. From Human immunodeficiency virus type 1 group M subtype B (isolate Lai) (HIV-1).
   5539..5719    +  LTR            5' LTR (truncated): truncated 5' long terminal repeat (LTR) from HIV-1
   5751..5862    +  polyA_signal   bGH poly(A) signal: bovine growth hormone polyadenylation signal
   5979..6000    +  promoter       SV40 promoter (fragment): SV40 enhancer and early promoter
   6021..6449    +  rep_origin     f1 ori (sequence partly withheld): f1 bacteriophage origin of replication; arrow indicates direction of (+) strand synthesis
   6463..6792    +  promoter       SV40 promoter: SV40 enhancer and early promoter
   6840..6887    +  promoter       EM7 promoter: synthetic bacterial promoter&nbsp
   6906..7280    +  CDS            BleoR: antibiotic-binding protein; Sh ble from Streptoalloteichus hindustanus; confers resistance to bleomycin, phleomycin, and Zeocin™
   7290..7415    +  CDS            ble (fragment): BLE_KLEPN - Experimental evidence at protein level: Swiss-Prot protein existence level 1. Binding protein with a strong affinity to the bleomycin family of antibiotics. Binds to CL990; an antimitotic-antibiotic compound. From Klebsiella pneumoniae.
   7410..7531    +  polyA_signal   SV40 poly(A) signal: SV40 polyadenylation signal
   7604..7620    -  protein_bind   lac operator: The lac repressor binds to the lac operator to inhibit transcription in E. coli. This inhibition can be relieved by adding lactose or isopropyl-β-D-thiogalactopyranoside (IPTG). lac repressor encoded by lacI
   7628..7658    -  promoter       lac promoter: promoter for the E. coli lac operon
   7673..7694    -  protein_bind   CAP binding site: CAP binding activates transcription in the presence of cAMP. E. coli catabolite activator protein
   7707..7799    -  CDS            lacI (fragment): lac repressor; lacI; The lac repressor binds to the lac operator to inhibit transcription in E. coli. This inhibition can be relieved by adding lactose or isopropyl-β-D-thiogalactopyranoside (IPTG).
   7982..8570    -  rep_origin     ori: high-copy-number ColE1/pMB1/pBR322/pUC origin of replication
   8741..9601    -  CDS            AmpR: β-lactamase; bla; confers resistance to ampicillin, carbenicillin, and related antibiotics
   9602..9706    -  promoter       AmpR promoter: bla
