[The description below was written by a language model from this plasmid's Addgene catalogue record and pLannotate feature annotations shown in this document.]
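Description:
pRDB_247 is a lentiviral guide-expression plasmid built on the pRDA_722 backbone that serves as a positive control for Cas12a CRISPR knockout experiments, carrying a synthetic guide directed against human CD55 (also known as DAF). The guide was inserted by Golden Gate cloning; its sequence is not specified in the record, and it is not annotated as a separate feature, but it presumably lies just downstream of the human U6 RNA polymerase III promoter. No Cas12a coding sequence appears in the feature table, so the nuclease apparently has to be provided from a separate source.

The viral portion has a third-generation-style layout. A CMV enhancer/promoter is fused to a truncated HIV-1 5' LTR to drive genomic RNA production in packaging cells. This is followed by the Ψ packaging signal with a gag fragment, the Rev response element for Rev-dependent nuclear export, and the cPPT/CTS. After the U6 guide cassette, an EF-1α core promoter with its intron A drives puromycin N-acetyltransferase for selection of transduced mammalian cells. A WPRE enhances transcript expression, and a truncated 3' LTR and a bGH polyadenylation signal close the unit.

Outside the LTRs, the backbone carries an SV40 promoter/EM7–BleoR cassette with an SV40 poly(A) signal, an f1 origin, lac promoter/operator remnants and a bom fragment. In E. coli the plasmid replicates from a high-copy ColE1/pUC-type origin and is selected with ampicillin via β-lactamase. Because CD55 is a cell-surface protein, its loss could plausibly be followed by antibody staining as a readout of Cas12a editing activity, though the record itself states only the positive-control purpose.
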