Addgene plasmid #245334: pRDB_247
Purpose: Cas12a CRISPRko positive control guide; targets CD55
Depositing lab: John Doench & David Root. Depositing organization: Broad Institute.
Backbone
  Vector backbone: pRDA_722
  Vector type: Lentiviral
Growth in bacteria
  Bacterial resistance: Ampicillin, 100 μg/mL
  Growth temperature: 37°C
  Growth strain: NEB Stable
  Copy number: High Copy
Gene/Insert
  Gene/Insert name: sgRNA CD55
  gRNA/shRNA sequence: Unspecified
  Species: Synthetic
  Mutation: None
  Entrez Gene: CD55 (a.k.a. CHAPLE, CR, CROM, DAF, TC)
  Cloning method: Golden Gate
Terms and licenses: Academic/Nonprofit Terms; Industry Terms: Not Available to Industry
How to cite: pRDB_247 was a gift from John Doench & David Root (Addgene plasmid # 245334 ; http://n2t.net/addgene:245334 ; RRID:Addgene_245334)
